Addgene plasmid #153525: pSb_init containing anti SARS-CoV-2_RBD sybody Sb#42
Purpose: Expression of the anti SARS-CoV-2_RBD sybody Sb#42
Depositing lab: Markus Seeger. Depositing organization: University of Zurich. Publication: Synthetic nanobodies targeting the SARS-CoV-2 receptor-binding domain. Walter JD, Hutter CAJ, Zimmermann I, Earp JD, Egloff P, Sorgenfrei M, Hürlimann LM, Gonda I, Meier G, Remm S, Thavarasah S, Plattet P, Seeger MA. bioRxiv 2020.04.16.045419 10.1101/2020.04.16.045419.
Backbone
  Vector backbone: pSB_init
  Vector type: Bacterial Expression
Growth in bacteria
  Bacterial resistance: Chloramphenicol, 25 μg/mL
  Growth temperature: 37°C
  Growth strain: DH5alpha
  Copy number: Low Copy
Gene/Insert
  Gene/Insert name: Sb#42
  Species: Synthetic
  Promoter: pBAD
  Cloning method: Restriction Enzyme; 5′ cloning site BspQI (unknown if destroyed); 3′ cloning site BspQI (unknown if destroyed)
  Sequencing primers: 5′ ATGCCATAGCATTTTTATCC; 3′ GATTTAATCTGTATCAGG
Terms and licenses: Academic/Nonprofit Terms; Industry Terms: Not Available to Industry
Depositor comments: Please visit https://www.biorxiv.org/content/10.1101/2020.04.16.045419v1 for BioRxiv preprint
How to cite: pSb_init containing anti SARS-CoV-2_RBD sybody Sb#42 was a gift from Markus Seeger (Addgene plasmid # 153525 ; http://n2t.net/addgene:153525 ; RRID:Addgene_153525)
