[The description below was written by a language model from this plasmid's Addgene catalogue record and the feature table of its GenBank file.]
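Description:
pSb_init containing anti SARS-CoV-2_RBD sybody Sb#42 is a 4,344 bp circular bacterial expression plasmid built on the pSb_init backbone. It produces a synthetic nanobody (sybody) directed against the receptor-binding domain of the SARS-CoV-2 spike protein. The plasmid is propagated in E. coli at low copy from a pBR322-type origin (annotated under an oriT feature key in the record) and is selected with chloramphenicol through a CAT (chloramphenicol acetyltransferase) gene.

Expression is driven by the arabinose-inducible pBAD promoter. The regulator AraC is encoded on the opposite strand of the same plasmid, which keeps expression repressed without arabinose and allows titratable induction when it is added. The promoter itself is named in the catalogue fields but is not annotated in the feature table. The open reading frame begins with a PelB leader, a signal sequence that directs the protein to the periplasm, where the oxidising environment favours disulfide bond formation in nanobody-type folds. The Sb#42 coding sequence of roughly 365 bp follows, then a Myc epitope tag, a short linker and a His tag. These C-terminal tags allow immunodetection and immobilised-metal affinity purification.

The insert is flanked by annotated SapI sites, listed as the isoschizomer BspQI in the catalogue. This reflects type IIS restriction cloning, and the fragment annotations trace the parts to related pINIT and pBXPH3-type vectors. Such sites should let the sybody be moved between compatible vectors, although the record notes it is unknown whether they remain intact. The stated purpose is expression of Sb#42, presumably for purification and for binding or characterisation studies against the viral RBD.
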