LOCUS       pSb-init_Sb#42 4344 bp DNA circular UNA 24-Jun-2014
DEFINITION
FEATURES             Location/Qualifiers
     Fragment        join(501..4344,1..137)
                     /origin="pBXPH3_Nb_INIT (4'642bp circular)Fragment: from
                     SapI cut at 739^740 to SapI cut at 78^79,
                     3'981bpOrientation: originalPlus strand 5': no changePlus
                     strand 3': no changeMinus strand 5': no changeMinus strand
                     3': no change"
     gene            60..128
                     /label="PelB"
     CDS             130..136
                     /label="SapI"
     CDS             138..503
                     /label="Sb#42"
     Fragment        <138..>500
                     /origin="pINIT_cat (4'980bp circular)Fragment: from SapI
                     cut at 674^675 to SapI cut at 13^14, 4'319bpOrientation:
                     originalPlus strand 5': no changePlus strand 3': no
                     changeMinus strand 5': no changeMinus strand 3': no change"
     Fragment        138..500
                     /origin="pINIT_A5 (4'706bp circular)Fragment: from SapI cut
                     at 95^96 to SapI cut at 482^483, 387bpOrientation:
                     originalPlus strand 5': no changePlus strand 3': no
                     changeMinus strand 5': no changeMinus strand 3': no change"
     CDS             complement(505..511)
                     /label="SapI"
     gene            516..545
                     /label="Myc-tag"
     CDS             546..560
                     /label="linker"
     gene            561..581
                     /label="His-tag"
     gene            1036..1726
                     /label="CAT"
     oriT            1987..2606
                     /label="pBR322"
     gene            complement(3181..4110)
                     /label="AraC"
ORIGIN
        1 ATCGCAACTC TCTACTGTTT CTCCATACCC GTTTTTTGGG CTAACAGGAG GAATTAACCA
       61 TGAGTAAATA TCTGCTGCCG ACCGCAGCAG CGGGTCTGCT GCTGCTGGCA GCCCAGCCTG
      121 CAATGGCCGG CTCTTCAAGT CAGGTTCAGC TGGTTGAGAG CGGTGGTGGC CTGGTCCAAG
      181 CTGGCGGTTC GCTGCGTCTG AGCTGCGCCG CAAGCGGTTT CCCGGTGTAC TGGCATCATA
      241 TGCATTGGTA TCGTCAGGCA CCGGGCAAAG AACGTGAGTG GGTCGCGGCG ATTATCAGCT
      301 GGGGTTGGTA CACGACTTAC GCAGATTCTG TTAAGGGCCG CTTTACCATC AGCCGCGACA
      361 ACGCGAAGAA TACGGTCTAT TTGCAGATGA ATAGCCTGAA ACCGGAAGAT ACCGCGGTTT
      421 ACTACTGTAA CGTGAAAGAC CATGGTGCTC AGAACCAGAT GTACGACTAT TGGGGCCAAG
      481 GTACCCAAGT GACTGTGAGC GCAGGAAGAG CTGGCGAACA AAAACTCATC TCAGAAGAGG
      541 ATCTGAATAG CGCCGTCGAC CATCATCATC ATCATCATTG AGTTTAAACG GTCTCCAGCT
      601 TGGCTGTTTT GGCGGATGAG AGAAGATTTT CAGCCTGATA CAGATTAAAT CAGAACGCAG
      661 AAGCGGTCTG ATAAAACAGA ATTTGCCTGG CGGCAGTAGC GCGGTGGTCC CACCTGACCC
      721 CATGCCGAAC TCAGAAGTGA AACGCCGTAG CGCCGATGGT AGTGTGGGGT CTCCCCATGA
      781 ATTCCCCGCG CGCGATGCCC TTTCGTCTTC GAATAAATAC CTGTGACGGA AGATCACTTC
      841 GCAGAATAAA TAAATCCTGG TGTCCCTGTT GATACCGGGA AGCCCTGGGC CAACTTTTGG
      901 CGAAAATGAG ACGTTGATCG GCACGTAAGA GGTTCCAACT TTCACCATAA TGAAATAAGA
      961 TCACTACCGG GCGTATTTTT TGAGTTATCG AGATTTTCAG GAGCTAAGGA AGCTAAAATG
     1021 GAGAAAAAAA TCACTGGATA TACCACCGTT GATATATCCC AATGGCATCG TAAAGAACAT
     1081 TTTGAGGCAT TTCAGTCAGT TGCTCAATGT ACCTATAACC AGACCGTTCA GCTGGATATT
     1141 ACGGCCTTTT TAAAGACCGT AAAGAAAAAT AAGCACAAGT TTTATCCGGC CTTTATTCAC
     1201 ATTCTTGCCC GCCTGATGAA TGCTCATCCG GAATTTCGTA TGGCAATGAA AGACGGTGAG
     1261 CTGGTGATAT GGGATAGTGT TCACCCTTGT TACACCGTTT TCCATGAGCA AACTGAAACG
     1321 TTTTCATCGC TCTGGAGTGA ATACCACGAC GATTTCCGGC AGTTTCTACA CATATATTCG
     1381 CAAGATGTGG CGTGTTACGG TGAAAACCTG GCCTATTTCC CTAAAGGGTT TATTGAGAAT
     1441 ATGTTTTTCG TCTCAGCCAA TCCCTGGGTG AGTTTCACCA GTTTTGATTT AAACGTGGCG
     1501 AATATGGACA ACTTCTTCGC CCCCGTTTTC ACTATGGGCA AATATTATAC GCAAGGCGAC
     1561 AAGGTGCTGA TGCCGCTGGC GATTCAGGTT CATCATGCCG TCTGTGATGG CTTCCATGTC
     1621 GGCAGAATGC TTAATGAATT ACAACAGTAC TGCGATGAGT GGCAGGGCGG GGCGTAATTT
     1681 TTTTAAGGCA GTTATTGGTG CCCTTAAACG CCTGGTTGCT ACGCCTGAAT AAGTGATAAT
     1741 AAGCGGATGA ATGGCAGAAA TTCGAGCCCG CCTAATGAGC GGGCTTTTTT TTAGCCCGCC
     1801 TAATGAGCGG GCTTTTTTTT CGAAAGCAAA TTCGACCCAT CGCGCGCGGG GAGTCAACTC
     1861 AGCAAAAGTT CGATTTATTC AACAAAGCCA CGTTGTGTCT CAAAATCTCT GATGTTACAT
     1921 TGCACCTCAT GACCAAAATC CCTTAACGTG AGTTTTCGTT CCACTGAGCG TCAGACCCCG
     1981 TAGAAAAGAT CAAAGGATCT TCTTGAGATC CTTTTTTTCT GCGCGTAATC TGCTGCTTGC
     2041 AAACAAAAAA ACCACCGCTA CCAGCGGTGG TTTGTTTGCC GGATCAAGAG CTACCAACTC
     2101 TTTTTCCGAA GGTAACTGGC TTCAGCAGAG CGCAGATACC AAATACTGTC CTTCTAGTGT
     2161 AGCCGTAGTT AGGCCACCAC TTCAAGAACT CTGTAGCACC GCCTACATAC CTCGCTCTGC
     2221 TAATCCTGTT ACCAGTGGCT GCTGCCAGTG GCGATAAGTC GTGTCTTACC GGGTTGGACT
     2281 CAAGACGATA GTTACCGGAT AAGGCGCAGC GGTCGGGCTG AACGGGGGGT TCGTGCACAC
     2341 AGCCCAGCTT GGAGCGAACG ACCTACACCG AACTGAGATA CCTACAGCGT GAGCTATGAG
     2401 AAAGCGCCAC GCTTCCCGAA GGGAGAAAGG CGGACAGGTA TCCGGTAAGC GGCAGGGTCG
     2461 GAACAGGAGA GCGCACGAGG GAGCTTCCAG GGGGAAACGC CTGGTATCTT TATAGTCCTG
     2521 TCGGGTTTCG CCACCTCTGA CTTGAGCGTC GATTTTTGTG ATGCTCGTCA GGGGGGCGGA
     2581 GCCTATGGAA AAACGCCAGC AACGCGGCCT TTTTACGGTT CCTGGCCTTT TGCTGGCCTT
     2641 TTGCTCACAT GTTCTTTCCT GCGTTATCCC CTGATTCTGT GGATAACCGT ATTACCGCCT
     2701 TTGAGTGAGC TGATACCGCT CGCCGCAGCC GAACGACCGA GCGCAGCGAG TCAGTGAGCG
     2761 AGGAAGCGGA AGTGCGCCTG ATGCGGTATT TTCTCCTTAC GCATCTGTGC GGTATTTCAC
     2821 ACCGCATATG GTGCACTCTC AGTACAATCT GCTCTGATGC CGCATAGTTA AGCCAGTATA
     2881 CACTCCGCTA TCGCTACGTG ACTGGGTCAT GGCTGCGCCC CGACACCCGC CAACACCCGC
     2941 TGACGCGCCC TGACGGGCTT GTCTGCTCCC GGCATCCGCT TACAGACAAG CTGTGACCGT
     3001 CTCCGGGAGC TGCATGTGTC AGAGGTTTTC ACCGTCATCA CCGAAACGCG CGAGGCAGCA
     3061 GATCAATTCG CGCGCGAAGG CGAAGCGGCA TGCATAATGT GCCTGTCAAA TGGACGAAGC
     3121 AGGGATTCTG CAAACCCTAT GCTACTCCGT CAAGCCGTCA ATTGTCTGAT TCGTTACCAA
     3181 TTATGACAAC TTGACGGCTA CATCATTCAC TTTTTCTTCA CAACCGGCAC GGAACTCGCT
     3241 CGGGCTGGCC CCGGTGCATT TTTTAAATAC CCGCGAGAAA TAGAGTTGAT CGTCAAAACC
     3301 AACATTGCGA CCGACGGTGG CGATAGGCAT CCGGGTGGTG CTCAAAAGCA GCTTCGCCTG
     3361 GCTGATACGT TGGTCCTCGC GCCAGCTTAA GACGCTAATC CCTAACTGCT GGCGGAAAAG
     3421 ATGTGACAGA CGCGACGGCG ACAAGCAAAC ATGCTGTGCG ACGCTGGCGA TATCAAAATT
     3481 GCTGTCTGCC AGGTGATCGC TGATGTACTG ACAAGCCTCG CGTACCCGAT TATCCATCGG
     3541 TGGATGGAGC GACTCGTTAA TCGCTTCCAT GCGCCGCAGT AACAATTGCT CAAGCAGATT
     3601 TATCGCCAGC AGCTCCGAAT AGCGCCCTTC CCCTTGCCCG GCGTTAATGA TTTGCCCAAA
     3661 CAGGTCGCTG AAATGCGGCT GGTGCGCTTC ATCCGGGCGA AAGAACCCCG TATTGGCAAA
     3721 TATTGACGGC CAGTTAAGCC ATTCATGCCA GTAGGCGCGC GGACGAAAGT AAACCCACTG
     3781 GTGATACCAT TCGCGAGCCT CCGGATGACG ACCGTAGTGA TGAATCTCTC CTGGCGGGAA
     3841 CAGCAAAATA TCACCCGGTC GGCAAACAAA TTCTCGTCCC TGATTTTTCA CCACCCCCTG
     3901 ACCGCGAATG GTGAGATTGA GAATATAACC TTTCATTCCC AGCGGTCGGT CGATAAAAAA
     3961 ATCGAGATAA CCGTTGGCCT CAATCGGCGT TAAACCCGCC ACCAGATGGG CATTAAACGA
     4021 GTATCCCGGC AGCAGGGGAT CATTTTGCGC TTCAGCCATA CTTTTCATAC TCCCGCCATT
     4081 CAGAGAAGAA ACCAATTGTC CATATTGCAT CAGACATTGC CGTCACTGCG TCTTTTACTG
     4141 GCACTTCTCG CTAACCAAAC CGGTAACCCC GCTTATTAAA AGCATTCTGT AACAAAGCGG
     4201 GACCAAAGCC ATGACAAAAA CGCGTAACAA AAGTGTCTAT AATCACGGCA GAAAAGTCCA
     4261 CATTGATTAT TTGCACGGCG TCACACTTTG CTATGCCATA GCATTTTTAT CCATAAGATT
     4321 AGCGGATCCT ACCTGACGCT TTTT
//
